Addgene plasmid #50972: AAV-SYP1-miniSOG-T2A-mCherry
Purpose: AAV2 transfer vector containing the InSynC (SYP1-miniSOG-T2A-mCherry) construct
Depositing lab: Roger Tsien. Depositing organization: University of California, San Diego (UCSD). Publication: Optogenetic inhibition of synaptic release with chromophore-assisted light inactivation (CALI). Lin JY, Sann SB, Zhou K, Nabavi S, Proulx CD, Malinow R, Jin Y, Tsien RY. Neuron. 2013 Jul 24;79(2):241-53. doi: 10.1016/j.neuron.2013.05.022. PubMed 23889931.
Backbone
  Vector backbone: AAV2
  Backbone size w/o insert (bp): 4575
  Total vector size (bp): 6027
  Vector type: AAV
Growth in bacteria
  Bacterial resistance: Ampicillin, 100 μg/mL
  Growth temperature: 37°C
  Growth strain: NEB Stable
  Growth instructions: Regular growing condition.
  Copy number: Unknown
Gene/Insert
  Gene/Insert name: Synaptophysin-miniSOG-T2A-mCherry
  Species: R. norvegicus (rat)
  Insert size (bp): 2070
  GenBank ID: BC099798.1
  Entrez Gene: Syp (a.k.a. Syp1)
  Promoter: human synapsin promoter
  Tag / fusion protein: T2A-mCherry (C terminal on insert); miniSOG (C terminal on insert)
  Cloning method: Restriction Enzyme; 5′ cloning site BamHI (not destroyed); 3′ cloning site HindIII (not destroyed)
  Sequencing primers: 5′ none; 3′ none
Resource information
  A portion of this plasmid was derived from a plasmid made by: From Dr. Lin Tian at Janelia Farm Research Campus (currently at UC Davis)
Terms and licenses: Academic/Nonprofit Terms; Industry Terms: Not Available to Industry
Depositor comments: WPRE is inserted after the mCherry before SV40 polyA.
How to cite: AAV-SYP1-miniSOG-T2A-mCherry was a gift from Roger Tsien (Addgene plasmid # 50972 ; http://n2t.net/addgene:50972 ; RRID:Addgene_50972) For viral preps, please replace (Addgene plasmid # 50972) in the above sentence with: (Addgene viral prep # 50972-AAV8)
