[The description below was written by a language model from this plasmid's Addgene catalogue record and pLannotate feature annotations shown in this document.]
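Description:
AAV-SYP1-miniSOG-T2A-mCherry is an AAV2 transfer (cis) plasmid carrying the InSynC construct for optogenetic inhibition of synaptic release by chromophore-assisted light inactivation. It is maintained in E. coli through a high-copy ColE1/pUC-type origin with ampicillin selection (AmpR and its bla promoter). An f1 phage origin and remnants of lacZα and lacI from a pBluescript-like backbone are also annotated. The two AAV2 inverted terminal repeats flank the expression cassette and define the segment that is replicated and packaged into AAV particles when rep, cap and helper functions are supplied in trans.

Between the ITRs, the human synapsin I promoter restricts expression to neurons and drives rat synaptophysin (Syp) fused at its C terminus to miniSOG, a small flavin-binding protein derived from Arabidopsis that generates singlet oxygen when illuminated. Anchoring miniSOG to this synaptic vesicle protein allows light to inactivate nearby release machinery. A T2A self-cleaving peptide, listed in the catalogue fields and presumably lying in the unannotated gap between miniSOG and mCherry, yields mCherry as a separate red fluorescent marker of transduced cells. A WPRE follows mCherry to enhance transcript stability and expression, and an SV40 polyadenylation signal terminates the transcript.

The catalogue gives a total size of 6,027 bp, whereas the two sequence records are 6,361 and 6,668 nt. Both records show the same ITR-flanked cassette and differ only in the backbone: its orientation relative to the cassette, and the lac promoter/operator region and RSF ori fragment annotated only in the longer record.
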