Features (pLannotate 1.2.2; 17 found; start..end, strand, type, name):
     53..122     -  CDS            lacZα (fragment): LacZα fragment of β-galactosidase; lacZ fragment
    117..249     -  repeat_region  AAV2 ITR (fragment): inverted terminal repeat of adeno-associated virus serotype 2 inverted
    331..778     +  promoter       hSyn promoter: human synapsin I promoter; confers neuron-specific expression (Kügler et al., 2003)
    824..1744    +  CDS            Syp: SYPH_RAT - Experimental evidence at protein level: Swiss-Prot protein existence level 1. Possibly involved in structural functions as organizing other membrane components or in targeting the vesicles to the plasma membrane. Involved in the regulation of short-term and long-term synaptic plasticity (By similarity). From Rattus norvegicus (Rat).
   1778..2095    +  CDS            miniSOG: miniSOG is a basic (constitutively fluorescent) cyan fluorescent protein published in 2011, derived from Arabidopsis thaliana. It requires the cofactor flavin for fluorescence.
   2183..2890    +  CDS            mCherry: mCherry is a basic (constitutively fluorescent) red fluorescent protein published in 2004, derived from Discosoma sp.. It is reported to be a very rapidly-maturing monomer with low acid sensitivity.
   2894..2918    +  misc_feature   MCS (fragment): pBluescript multiple cloning site
   2918..3506    +  misc_feature   WPRE: woodchuck hepatitis virus posttranscriptional regulatory element
   3507..3526    +  misc_feature   MCS (fragment): pBluescript multiple cloning site
   3555..3676    -  polyA_signal   SV40 poly(A) signal: SV40 polyadenylation signal
   3699..3767    -  CDS            large T antigen (fragment): large T antigen from SV40 (simian virus 40)
   3838..3971    +  repeat_region  AAV2 ITR: inverted terminal repeat of adeno-associated virus serotype 2 inverted
   3965..4021    -  CDS            lacI (fragment): lac repressor; lacI; The lac repressor binds to the lac operator to inhibit transcription in E. coli. This inhibition can be relieved by adding lactose or isopropyl-β-D-thiogalactopyranoside (IPTG).
   4204..4792    -  rep_origin     ori: high-copy-number ColE1/pMB1/pBR322/pUC origin of replication
   4963..5823    -  CDS            AmpR: β-lactamase; bla; confers resistance to ampicillin, carbenicillin, and related antibiotics
   5824..5928    -  promoter       AmpR promoter: bla
   5981..48      -  rep_origin     f1 ori (across the origin) (sequence partly withheld): f1 bacteriophage origin of replication; arrow indicates direction of (+) strand synthesis
>Addgene plasmid #50972 | AAV-SYP1-miniSOG-T2A-mCherry | addgene full sequence | sequence record 476707 | Addgene Long Read Sequencing Result
[48 nt withheld, positions 1-48]
CCCATTCGCCATTCAGGCTGCGCAACTGTTGGGAAGGGCGATCGGTGCGGGCCTCTTCGCTATTACGCCA
GCTGCGCGCTCGCTCGCTCACTGAGGCCGCCCGGGCAAAGCCCGGGCGTCGGGCGACCTTTGGTCGCCCG
GCCTCAGTGAGCGAGCGAGCGCGCAGAGAGGGAGTGGCCAACTCCATCACTAGGGGTTCCTTGTAGTTAA
TGATTAACCCGCCATGCTACTTATCTACGTAGCCATGCTCTAGGAAGATCTCTGCAGAGGGCCCTGCGTA
TGAGTGCAAGTGGGTTTTAGGACCAGGATGAGGCGGGGTGGGGGTGCCTACCTGACGACCGACCCCGACC
CACTGGACAAGCACCCAACCCCCATTCCCCAAATTGCGCATCCCCTATCAGAGAGGGGGAGGGGAAACAG
GATGCGGCGAGGCGCGTGCGCACTGCCAGCTTCAGCACCGCGGACAGTGCCTTCGCCCCCGCCTGGCGGC
GCGCGCCACCGCCGCCTCAGCACTGAAGGCGCGCTGACGTCACTCGCCGGTCCCCCGCAAACTCCCCTTC
CCGGCCACCTTGGTCGCGTCCGCGCCGCCGCCGGCCCAGCCGGACCGCACCACGCGAGGCGCGAGATAGG
GGGGCACGGGCGCGACCATCTGCGCTGCGGCGCCGGCGACTCAGCGCTGCCTCAGTCTGCGGTGGGCAGC
GGAGGAGTCGTGTCGTGCCTGAGAGCGCAGTCGAATTCAAGCTGCTAGCAAGGATCCGTGACCGGCGGCT
CTAGAATGGACGTGGTGAATCAGCTGGTGGCTGGGGGTCAGTTCCGGGTGGTCAAGGAGCCCCTTGGCTT
CGTGAAGGTGCTGCAGTGGGTCTTTGCCATCTTCGCCTTTGCTACGTGTGGCAGCTACACCGGGGAGCTT
CGGCTGAGCGTGGAGTGTGCCAACAAGACGGAGAGTGCCCTCAACATCGAAGTTGAATTCGAGTACCCCT
TCAGGCTGCACCAAGTGTACTTTGATGCACCCTCCTGCGTCAAAGGGGGCACTACCAAGATCTTCCTGGT
TGGGGACTACTCCTCGTCGGCTGAATTCTTTGTCACCGTGGCTGTGTTTGCCTTCCTCTACTCCATGGGG
GCCCTGGCCACCTACATCTTCCTGCAGAACAAGTACCGAGAGAACAACAAAGGGCCTATGATGGACTTTC
TGGCTACAGCCGTGTTCGCTTTCATGTGGCTAGTTAGTTCATCAGCCTGGGCCAAAGGCCTGTCCGATGT
GAAGATGGCCACGGACCCAGAGAACATTATCAAGGAGATGCCCATGTGCCGCCAGACAGGGAACACATGC
AAGGAACTGAGGGACCCTGTGACTTCAGGACTCAACACCTCAGTGGTGTTTGGCTTCCTGAACCTGGTGC
TCTGGGTTGGCAACTTATGGTTCGTGTTCAAGGAGACAGGCTGGGCAGCCCCATTCATGCGCGCACCTCC
AGGCGCCCCGGAAAAGCAACCAGCACCTGGCGATGCCTACGGCGATGCGGGCTACGGGCAGGGCCCCGGA
GGCTATGGGCCCCAGGACTCCTACGGGCCTCAGGGTGGTTATCAACCCGATTACGGGCAGCCAGCCAGCG
GTGGCGGTGGCTACGGGCCTCAGGGCGACTATGGGCAGCAAGGCTATGGCCAACAGGGTGCGCCCACCTC
CTTCTCCAATCAGATGAAAACCGGTGGTGGCGGCAGTGGTGGCGGCAGCATGGAGAAAAGTTTCGTGATA
ACTGATCCACGGCTGCCAGACAATCCCATCATCTTCGCATCCGATGGCTTCCTGGAGCTGACCGAGTATT
CCAGAGAGGAGATCCTGGGCCGCAATGGCCGCTTTCTGCAGGGACCAGAGACAGACCAGGCCACAGTGCA
GAAGATTCGCGATGCCATTAGAGATCAGCGCGAGATTACCGTGCAGCTGATAAACTACACAAAAAGCGGG
AAGAAATTCTGGAACCTCCTGCACCTCCAGCCCATGAGGGACCAGAAGGGTGAGCTCCAGTATTTCATCG
GAGTGCAGCTGGATGGAGCTAGCGGAGGTGGATCTGGTGGCGGTGAGGGCAGAGGAAGTCTTCTAACATG
CGGTGACGTGGAGGAGAATCCCGGCCCTCGTACGATGGTGAGCAAGGGCGAGGAGGATAACATGGCCATC
ATCAAGGAGTTCATGCGCTTCAAGGTGCACATGGAGGGCTCCGTGAACGGCCACGAGTTCGAGATCGAGG
GCGAGGGCGAGGGCCGCCCCTACGAGGGCACCCAGACCGCCAAGCTGAAGGTGACCAAGGGTGGCCCCCT
GCCCTTCGCCTGGGACATCCTGTCCCCTCAGTTCATGTACGGCTCCAAGGCCTACGTGAAGCACCCCGCC
GACATCCCCGACTACTTGAAGCTGTCCTTCCCCGAGGGCTTCAAGTGGGAGCGCGTGATGAACTTCGAGG
ACGGCGGCGTGGTGACCGTGACCCAGGACTCCTCCCTGCAGGACGGCGAGTTCATCTACAAGGTGAAGCT
GCGCGGCACCAACTTCCCCTCCGACGGCCCCGTAATGCAGAAGAAGACCATGGGCTGGGAGGCCTCCTCC
GAGCGGATGTACCCCGAGGACGGCGCCCTGAAGGGCGAGATCAAGCAGAGGCTGAAGCTGAAGGACGGCG
GCCACTACGACGCTGAGGTCAAGACCACCTACAAGGCCAAGAAGCCCGTGCAGCTGCCCGGCGCCTACAA
CGTCAACATCAAGTTGGACATCACCTCCCACAACGAGGACTACACCATCGTGGAACAGTACGAACGCGCC
GAGGGCCGCCACTCCACCGGCGGCATGGACGAGCTGTACAAGTAAGAATTCGATATCAAGCTTATCGATA
ATCAACCTCTGGATTACAAAATTTGTGAAAGATTGACTGGTATTCTTAACTATGTTGCTCCTTTTACGCT
ATGTGGATACGCTGCTTTAATGCCTTTGTATCATGCTATTGCTTCCCGTATGGCTTTCATTTTCTCCTCC
TTGTATAAATCCTGGTTGCTGTCTCTTTATGAGGAGTTGTGGCCCGTTGTCAGGCAACGTGGCGTGGTGT
GCACTGTGTTTGCTGACGCAACCCCCACTGGTTGGGGCATTGCCACCACCTGTCAGCTCCTTTCCGGGAC
TTTCGCTTTCCCCCTCCCTATTGCCACGGCGGAACTCATCGCCGCCTGCCTTGCCCGCTGCTGGACAGGG
GCTCGGCTGTTGGGCACTGACAATTCCGTGGTGTTGTCGGGGAAATCATCGTCCTTTCCTTGGCTGCTCG
CCTGTGTTGCCACCTGGATTCTGCGCGGGACGTCCTTCTGCTACGTCCCTTCGGCCCTCAATCCAGCGGA
CCTTCCTTCCCGCGGCCTGCTGCCGGCTCTGCGGCCTCTTCCGCGTCTTCGCCTTCGCCCTCAGACGAGT
CGGATCTCCCTTTGGGCCGCCTCCCCGCATCGATACCGTCGACCTCGACCCGGGCGGCCGCTTCGAGCAG
ACATGATAAGATACATTGATGAGTTTGGACAAACCACAACTAGAATGCAGTGAAAAAAATGCTTTATTTG
TGAAATTTGTGATGCTATTGCTTTATTTGTAACCATTATAAGCTGCAATAAACAAGTTAACAACAACAAT
TGCATTCATTTTATGTTTCAGGTTCAGGGGGAGATGTGGGAGGTTTTTTAAAGCAAGTAAAACCTCTACA
AATGTGGTAAAATCGATAAGGATCTTCCTAGAGCATGGCTACGTAGATAAGTAGCATGGCGGGTTAATCA
TTAACTACAAGGAACCCCTAGTGATGGAGTTGGCCACTCCCTCTCTGCGCGCTCGCTCGCTCACTGAGGC
CGGGCGACCAAAGGTCGCCCGACGCCCGGGCTTTGCCCGGGCGGCCTCAGTGAGCGAGCGAGCGCGCAGC
TGCATTAATGAATCGGCCAACGCGCGGGGAGAGGCGGTTTGCGTATTGGGCGCTCTTCCGCTTCCTCGCT
CACTGACTCGCTGCGCTCGGTCGTTCGGCTGCGGCGAGCGGTATCAGCTCACTCAAAGGCGGTAATACGG
TTATCCACAGAATCAGGGGATAACGCAGGAAAGAACATGTGAGCAAAAGGCCAGCAAAAGGCCAGGAACC
GTAAAAAGGCCGCGTTGCTGGCGTTTTTCCATAGGCTCCGCCCCCCTGACGAGCATCACAAAAATCGACG
CTCAAGTCAGAGGTGGCGAAACCCGACAGGACTATAAAGATACCAGGCGTTTCCCCCTGGAAGCTCCCTC
GTGCGCTCTCCTGTTCCGACCCTGCCGCTTACCGGATACCTGTCCGCCTTTCTCCCTTCGGGAAGCGTGG
CGCTTTCTCATAGCTCACGCTGTAGGTATCTCAGTTCGGTGTAGGTCGTTCGCTCCAAGCTGGGCTGTGT
GCACGAACCCCCCGTTCAGCCCGACCGCTGCGCCTTATCCGGTAACTATCGTCTTGAGTCCAACCCGGTA
AGACACGACTTATCGCCACTGGCAGCAGCCACTGGTAACAGGATTAGCAGAGCGAGGTATGTAGGCGGTG
CTACAGAGTTCTTGAAGTGGTGGCCTAACTACGGCTACACTAGAAGAACAGTATTTGGTATCTGCGCTCT
GCTGAAGCCAGTTACCTTCGGAAAAAGAGTTGGTAGCTCTTGATCCGGCAAACAAACCACCGCTGGTAGC
GGTGGTTTTTTTGTTTGCAAGCAGCAGATTACGCGCAGAAAAAAAGGATCTCAAGAAGATCCTTTGATCT
TTTCTACGGGGTCTGACGCTCAGTGGAACGAAAACTCACGTTAAGGGATTTTGGTCATGAGATTATCAAA
AAGGATCTTCACCTAGATCCTTTTAAATTAAAAATGAAGTTTTAAATCAATCTAAAGTATATATGAGTAA
ACTTGGTCTGACAGTTACCAATGCTTAATCAGTGAGGCACCTATCTCAGCGATCTGTCTATTTCGTTCAT
CCATAGTTGCCTGACTCCCCGTCGTGTAGATAACTACGATACGGGAGGGCTTACCATCTGGCCCCAGTGC
TGCAATGATACCGCGAGACCCACGCTCACCGGCTCCAGATTTATCAGCAATAAACCAGCCAGCCGGAAGG
GCCGAGCGCAGAAGTGGTCCTGCAACTTTATCCGCCTCCATCCAGTCTATTAATTGTTGCCGGGAAGCTA
GAGTAAGTAGTTCGCCAGTTAATAGTTTGCGCAACGTTGTTGCCATTGCTACAGGCATCGTGGTGTCACG
CTCGTCGTTTGGTATGGCTTCATTCAGCTCCGGTTCCCAACGATCAAGGCGAGTTACATGATCCCCCATG
TTGTGCAAAAAAGCGGTTAGCTCCTTCGGTCCTCCGATCGTTGTCAGAAGTAAGTTGGCCGCAGTGTTAT
CACTCATGGTTATGGCAGCACTGCATAATTCTCTTACTGTCATGCCATCCGTAAGATGCTTTTCTGTGAC
TGGTGAGTACTCAACCAAGTCATTCTGAGAATAGTGTATGCGGCGACCGAGTTGCTCTTGCCCGGCGTCA
ATACGGGATAATACCGCGCCACATAGCAGAACTTTAAAAGTGCTCATCATTGGAAAACGTTCTTCGGGGC
GAAAACTCTCAAGGATCTTACCGCTGTTGAGATCCAGTTCGATGTAACCCACTCGTGCACCCAACTGATC
TTCAGCATCTTTTACTTTCACCAGCGTTTCTGGGTGAGCAAAAACAGGAAGGCAAAATGCCGCAAAAAAG
GGAATAAGGGCGACACGGAAATGTTGAATACTCATACTCTTCCTTTTTCAATATTATTGAAGCATTTATC
AGGGTTATTGTCTCATGAGCGGATACATATTTGAATGTATTTAGAAAAATAAACAAATAGGGGTTCCGCG
CACATTTCCCCGAAAAGTGCCACCTAAATTGTAAGCGTTAATATTTTGTTAAAATTCGCGTTAAATTTTT
GTTAAATCAGCTCATTTTTTAACCAATAGGCCGAAATCGGCAAAATCCCTTATAAATCAAAAGAATAGAC
CGAGATAGGGT
[37 nt withheld, positions 6080-6116]
AAAGAACGTGGACTCCAACGTCAAAGG
[49 nt withheld, positions 6144-6192]
T
[91 nt withheld, positions 6194-6284]
G
[76 nt withheld, positions 6286-6361]
