Features (pLannotate 1.2.2; 21 found; start..end, strand, type, name):
      1..121     +  rep_origin     RSF ori (fragment): Plasmids containing the RSF 1030 origin of replication can be propagated in E. coli cells that contain additional plasmids with compatible origins.
    123..215     +  CDS            lacI (fragment): lac repressor; lacI; The lac repressor binds to the lac operator to inhibit transcription in E. coli. This inhibition can be relieved by adding lactose or isopropyl-β-D-thiogalactopyranoside (IPTG).
    228..249     +  protein_bind   CAP binding site: CAP binding activates transcription in the presence of cAMP. E. coli catabolite activator protein
    264..294     +  promoter       lac promoter: promoter for the E. coli lac operon
    302..318     +  protein_bind   lac operator: The lac repressor binds to the lac operator to inhibit transcription in E. coli. This inhibition can be relieved by adding lactose or isopropyl-β-D-thiogalactopyranoside (IPTG). lac repressor encoded by lacI
    379..509     -  repeat_region  AAV2 ITR (fragment): inverted terminal repeat of adeno-associated virus serotype 2 inverted
    591..1037    +  promoter       hSyn promoter: human synapsin I promoter; confers neuron-specific expression (Kügler et al., 2003)
   1083..2003    +  CDS            Syp: SYPH_RAT - Experimental evidence at protein level: Swiss-Prot protein existence level 1. Possibly involved in structural functions as organizing other membrane components or in targeting the vesicles to the plasma membrane. Involved in the regulation of short-term and long-term synaptic plasticity (By similarity). From Rattus norvegicus (Rat).
   2037..2354    +  CDS            miniSOG: miniSOG is a basic (constitutively fluorescent) cyan fluorescent protein published in 2011, derived from Arabidopsis thaliana. It requires the cofactor flavin for fluorescence.
   2442..3149    +  CDS            mCherry: mCherry is a basic (constitutively fluorescent) red fluorescent protein published in 2004, derived from Discosoma sp.. It is reported to be a very rapidly-maturing monomer with low acid sensitivity.
   3153..3177    +  misc_feature   MCS (fragment): pBluescript multiple cloning site
   3177..3765    +  misc_feature   WPRE: woodchuck hepatitis virus posttranscriptional regulatory element
   3766..3785    +  misc_feature   MCS (fragment): pBluescript multiple cloning site
   3814..3935    -  polyA_signal   SV40 poly(A) signal: SV40 polyadenylation signal
   3958..4026    -  CDS            large T antigen (fragment): large T antigen from SV40 (simian virus 40)
   4097..4227    +  repeat_region  AAV2 ITR (fragment): inverted terminal repeat of adeno-associated virus serotype 2 inverted
   4241..4398    +  CDS            lacZα (fragment): LacZα fragment of β-galactosidase; lacZ fragment
   4403..4831    +  rep_origin     f1 ori (sequence partly withheld): f1 bacteriophage origin of replication; arrow indicates direction of (+) strand synthesis
   4884..4988    +  promoter       AmpR promoter: bla
   4989..5849    +  CDS            AmpR: β-lactamase; bla; confers resistance to ampicillin, carbenicillin, and related antibiotics
   6020..6608    +  rep_origin     ori: high-copy-number ColE1/pMB1/pBR322/pUC origin of replication
>Addgene plasmid #50972 | AAV-SYP1-miniSOG-T2A-mCherry | analyzer sequence | sequence record 76821
TTCTTTCCTGCGTTATCCCCTGATTCTGTGGATAACCGTATTACCGCCTTTGAGTGAGCTGATACCGCTC
GCCGCAGCCGAACGACCGAGCGCAGCGAGTCAGTGAGCGAGGAAGCGGAAGAGCGCCCAATACGCAAACC
GCCTCTCCCCGCGCGTTGGCCGATTCATTAATGCAGCTGGCACGACAGGTTTCCCGACTGGAAAGCGGGC
AGTGAGCGCAACGCAATTAATGTGAGTTAGCTCACTCATTAGGCACCCCAGGCTTTACACTTTATGCTTC
CGGCTCGTATGTTGTGTGGAATTGTGAGCGGATAACAATTTCACACAGGAAACAGCTATGACCATGATTA
CGCCAGATTTAATTAAGGCCTTAATTAGGCTGCGCGCTCGCTCGCTCACTGAGGCCGCCCGGGCAAAGCC
CGGGCGTCGGGCGACCTTTGGTCGCCCGGCCTCAGTGAGCGAGCGAGCGCGCAGAGAGGGAGTGGCCAAC
TCCATCACTAGGGGTTCCTTGTAGTTAATGATTAACCCGCCATGCTACTTATCTACGTAGCCATGCTCTA
GGAAGATCTCTGCAGAGGGCCCTGCGTATGAGTGCAAGTGGGTTTTAGGACCAGGATGAGGCGGGGTGGG
GGTGCCTACCTGACGACCGACCCCACCCACTGGACAAGCACCCAACCCCCATTCCCCAAATTGCGCATCC
CCTATCAGAGAGGGGGAGGGGAAACAGGATGCGGCGAGGCGCGTGCGCACTGCCAGCTTCAGCACCGCGG
ACAGTGCCTTCGCCCCCGCCTGGCGGCGCGCGCCACCGCCGCCTCAGCACTGAAGGCGCGCTGACGTCAC
TCGCCGGTCCCCCGCAAACTCCCCTTCCCGGCCACCTTGGTCGCGTCCGCGCCGCCGCCGGCCCAGCCGG
ACCGCACCACGCGAGGCGCGAGATAGGGGGGCACGGGCGCGACCATCTGCGCTGCGGCGCCGGCGACTCA
GCGCTGCCTCAGTCTGCGGTGGGCAGCGGAGGAGTCGTGTCGTGCCTGAGAGCGCAGTCGAATTCAAGCT
GCTAGCAAGGATCCGTGACCGGCGGCTCTAGAATGGACGTGGTGAATCAGCTGGTGGCTGGGGGTCAGTT
CCGGGTGGTCAAGGAGCCCCTTGGCTTCGTGAAGGTGCTGCAGTGGGTCTTTGCCATCTTCGCCTTTGCT
ACGTGTGGCAGCTACACCGGGGAGCTTCGGCTGAGCGTGGAGTGTGCCAACAAGACGGAGAGTGCCCTCA
ACATCGAAGTTGAATTCGAGTACCCCTTCAGGCTGCACCAAGTGTACTTTGATGCACCCTCCTGCGTCAA
AGGGGGCACTACCAAGATCTTCCTGGTTGGGGACTACTCCTCGTCGGCTGAATTCTTTGTCACCGTGGCT
GTGTTTGCCTTCCTCTACTCCATGGGGGCCCTGGCCACCTACATCTTCCTGCAGAACAAGTACCGAGAGA
ACAACAAAGGGCCTATGATGGACTTTCTGGCTACAGCCGTGTTCGCTTTCATGTGGCTAGTTAGTTCATC
AGCCTGGGCCAAAGGCCTGTCCGATGTGAAGATGGCCACGGACCCAGAGAACATTATCAAGGAGATGCCC
ATGTGCCGCCAGACAGGGAACACATGCAAGGAACTGAGGGACCCTGTGACTTCAGGACTCAACACCTCAG
TGGTGTTTGGCTTCCTGAACCTGGTGCTCTGGGTTGGCAACTTATGGTTCGTGTTCAAGGAGACAGGCTG
GGCAGCCCCATTCATGCGCGCACCTCCAGGCGCCCCGGAAAAGCAACCAGCACCTGGCGATGCCTACGGC
GATGCGGGCTACGGGCAGGGCCCCGGAGGCTATGGGCCCCAGGACTCCTACGGGCCTCAGGGTGGTTATC
AACCCGATTACGGGCAGCCAGCCAGCGGTGGCGGTGGCTACGGGCCTCAGGGCGACTATGGGCAGCAAGG
CTATGGCCAACAGGGTGCGCCCACCTCCTTCTCCAATCAGATGAAAACCGGTGGTGGCGGCAGTGGTGGC
GGCAGCATGGAGAAAAGTTTCGTGATAACTGATCCACGGCTGCCAGACAATCCCATCATCTTCGCATCCG
ATGGCTTCCTGGAGCTGACCGAGTATTCCAGAGAGGAGATCCTGGGCCGCAATGGCCGCTTTCTGCAGGG
ACCAGAGACAGACCAGGCCACAGTGCAGAAGATTCGCGATGCCATTAGAGATCAGCGCGAGATTACCGTG
CAGCTGATAAACTACACAAAAAGCGGGAAGAAATTCTGGAACCTCCTGCACCTCCAGCCCATGAGGGACC
AGAAGGGTGAGCTCCAGTATTTCATCGGAGTGCAGCTGGATGGAGCTAGCGGAGGTGGATCTGGTGGCGG
TGAGGGCAGAGGAAGTCTTCTAACATGCGGTGACGTGGAGGAGAATCCCGGCCCTCGTACGATGGTGAGC
AAGGGCGAGGAGGATAACATGGCCATCATCAAGGAGTTCATGCGCTTCAAGGTGCACATGGAGGGCTCCG
TGAACGGCCACGAGTTCGAGATCGAGGGCGAGGGCGAGGGCCGCCCCTACGAGGGCACCCAGACCGCCAA
GCTGAAGGTGACCAAGGGTGGCCCCCTGCCCTTCGCCTGGGACATCCTGTCCCCTCAGTTCATGTACGGC
TCCAAGGCCTACGTGAAGCACCCCGCCGACATCCCCGACTACTTGAAGCTGTCCTTCCCCGAGGGCTTCA
AGTGGGAGCGCGTGATGAACTTCGAGGACGGCGGCGTGGTGACCGTGACCCAGGACTCCTCCCTGCAGGA
CGGCGAGTTCATCTACAAGGTGAAGCTGCGCGGCACCAACTTCCCCTCCGACGGCCCCGTAATGCAGAAG
AAGACCATGGGCTGGGAGGCCTCCTCCGAGCGGATGTACCCCGAGGACGGCGCCCTGAAGGGCGAGATCA
AGCAGAGGCTGAAGCTGAAGGACGGCGGCCACTACGACGCTGAGGTCAAGACCACCTACAAGGCCAAGAA
GCCCGTGCAGCTGCCCGGCGCCTACAACGTCAACATCAAGTTGGACATCACCTCCCACAACGAGGACTAC
ACCATCGTGGAACAGTACGAACGCGCCGAGGGCCGCCACTCCACCGGCGGCATGGACGAGCTGTACAAGT
AAGAATTCGATATCAAGCTTATCGATAATCAACCTCTGGATTACAAAATTTGTGAAAGATTGACTGGTAT
TCTTAACTATGTTGCTCCTTTTACGCTATGTGGATACGCTGCTTTAATGCCTTTGTATCATGCTATTGCT
TCCCGTATGGCTTTCATTTTCTCCTCCTTGTATAAATCCTGGTTGCTGTCTCTTTATGAGGAGTTGTGGC
CCGTTGTCAGGCAACGTGGCGTGGTGTGCACTGTGTTTGCTGACGCAACCCCCACTGGTTGGGGCATTGC
CACCACCTGTCAGCTCCTTTCCGGGACTTTCGCTTTCCCCCTCCCTATTGCCACGGCGGAACTCATCGCC
GCCTGCCTTGCCCGCTGCTGGACAGGGGCTCGGCTGTTGGGCACTGACAATTCCGTGGTGTTGTCGGGGA
AATCATCGTCCTTTCCTTGGCTGCTCGCCTGTGTTGCCACCTGGATTCTGCGCGGGACGTCCTTCTGCTA
CGTCCCTTCGGCCCTCAATCCAGCGGACCTTCCTTCCCGCGGCCTGCTGCCGGCTCTGCGGCCTCTTCCG
CGTCTTCGCCTTCGCCCTCAGACGAGTCGGATCTCCCTTTGGGCCGCCTCCCCGCATCGATACCGTCGAC
CTCGACCCGGGCGGCCGCTTCGAGCAGACATGATAAGATACATTGATGAGTTTGGACAAACCACAACTAG
AATGCAGTGAAAAAAATGCTTTATTTGTGAAATTTGTGATGCTATTGCTTTATTTGTAACCATTATAAGC
TGCAATAAACAAGTTAACAACAACAATTGCATTCATTTTATGTTTCAGGTTCAGGGGGAGATGTGGGAGG
TTTTTTAAAGCAAGTAAAACCTCTACAAATGTGGTAAAATCGATAAGGATCTTCCTAGAGCATGGCTACG
TAGATAAGTAGCATGGCGGGTTAATCATTAACTACAAGGAACCCCTAGTGATGGAGTTGGCCACTCCCTC
TCTGCGCGCTCGCTCGCTCACTGAGGCCGGGCGACCAAAGGTCGCCCGACGCCCGGGCTTTGCCCGGGCG
GCCTCAGTGAGCGAGCGAGCGCGCAGCCTTAATTAACCTAATTCACTGGCCGTCGTTTTACAACGTCGTG
ACTGGGAAAACCCTGGCGTTACCCAACTTAATCGCCTTGCAGCACATCCCCCTTTCGCCAGCTGGCGTAA
TAGCGAAGAGGCCCGCACCGATCGCCCTTCCCAACAGTTGCGCAGCCTGAATGGCGAATGGG
[124 nt withheld, positions 4403-4526]
C
[91 nt withheld, positions 4528-4618]
A
[49 nt withheld, positions 4620-4668]
CCTTTGACGTTGGAGTCCACGTTCTTT
[37 nt withheld, positions 4696-4732]
ACCCTATCTCGGTCTATTCTTTTGATTTATAAGGGATTTTGCCGATTTCGGCCTATTGGTTAAAAAATGA
GCTGATTTAACAAAAATTTAACGCGAATTTTAACAAAATATTAACGCTTACAATTTAGGTGGCACTTTTC
GGGGAAATGTGCGCGGAACCCCTATTTGTTTATTTTTCTAAATACATTCAAATATGTATCCGCTCATGAG
ACAATAACCCTGATAAATGCTTCAATAATATTGAAAAAGGAAGAGTATGAGTATTCAACATTTCCGTGTC
GCCCTTATTCCCTTTTTTGCGGCATTTTGCCTTCCTGTTTTTGCTCACCCAGAAACGCTGGTGAAAGTAA
AAGATGCTGAAGATCAGTTGGGTGCACGAGTGGGTTACATCGAACTGGATCTCAACAGCGGTAAGATCCT
TGAGAGTTTTCGCCCCGAAGAACGTTTTCCAATGATGAGCACTTTTAAAGTTCTGCTATGTGGCGCGGTA
TTATCCCGTATTGACGCCGGGCAAGAGCAACTCGGTCGCCGCATACACTATTCTCAGAATGACTTGGTTG
AGTACTCACCAGTCACAGAAAAGCATCTTACGGATGGCATGACAGTAAGAGAATTATGCAGTGCTGCCAT
AACCATGAGTGATAACACTGCGGCCAACTTACTTCTGACAACGATCGGAGGACCGAAGGAGCTAACCGCT
TTTTTGCACAACATGGGGGATCATGTAACTCGCCTTGATCGTTGGGAACCGGAGCTGAATGAAGCCATAC
CAAACGACGAGCGTGACACCACGATGCCTGTAGCAATGGCAACAACGTTGCGCAAACTATTAACTGGCGA
ACTACTTACTCTAGCTTCCCGGCAACAATTAATAGACTGGATGGAGGCGGATAAAGTTGCAGGACCACTT
CTGCGCTCGGCCCTTCCGGCTGGCTGGTTTATTGCTGATAAATCTGGAGCCGGTGAGCGTGGGTCTCGCG
GTATCATTGCAGCACTGGGGCCAGATGGTAAGCCCTCCCGTATCGTAGTTATCTACACGACGGGGAGTCA
GGCAACTATGGATGAACGAAATAGACAGATCGCTGAGATAGGTGCCTCACTGATTAAGCATTGGTAACTG
TCAGACCAAGTTTACTCATATATACTTTAGATTGATTTAAAACTTCATTTTTAATTTAAAAGGATCTAGG
TGAAGATCCTTTTTGATAATCTCATGACCAAAATCCCTTAACGTGAGTTTTCGTTCCACTGAGCGTCAGA
CCCCGTAGAAAAGATCAAAGGATCTTCTTGAGATCCTTTTTTTCTGCGCGTAATCTGCTGCTTGCAAACA
AAAAAACCACCGCTACCAGCGGTGGTTTGTTTGCCGGATCAAGAGCTACCAACTCTTTTTCCGAAGGTAA
CTGGCTTCAGCAGAGCGCAGATACCAAATACTGTTCTTCTAGTGTAGCCGTAGTTAGGCCACCACTTCAA
GAACTCTGTAGCACCGCCTACATACCTCGCTCTGCTAATCCTGTTACCAGTGGCTGCTGCCAGTGGCGAT
AAGTCGTGTCTTACCGGGTTGGACTCAAGACGATAGTTACCGGATAAGGCGCAGCGGTCGGGCTGAACGG
GGGGTTCGTGCACACAGCCCAGCTTGGAGCGAACGACCTACACCGAACTGAGATACCTACAGCGTGAGCT
ATGAGAAAGCGCCACGCTTCCCGAAGGGAGAAAGGCGGACAGGTATCCGGTAAGCGGCAGGGTCGGAACA
GGAGAGCGCACGAGGGAGCTTCCAGGGGGAAACGCCTGGTATCTTTATAGTCCTGTCGGGTTTCGCCACC
TCTGACTTGAGCGTCGATTTTTGTGATGCTCGTCAGGGGGGCGGAGCCTATGGAAAAACGCCAGCAACGC
GGCCTTTTTACGGTTCCTGGCCTTTTGCTGGCCTTTTGCTCACATG
