>Addgene plasmid #50972 | AAV-SYP1-miniSOG-T2A-mCherry | addgene partial sequence | sequence record 78861 | WPRE-R 5'-CATAGCGTAAAAGGAGCAACA-3'
TTTTGTAATCCAGAGGTTGATTATCGATAAGCTTGATATCGAATTCTTACTTGTACAGCTCGTCCATGCC
GCCGGTGGAGTGGCGGCCCTCGGCGCGTTCGTACTGTTCCACGATGGTGTAGTCCTCGTTGTGGGAGGTG
ATGTCCAACTTGATGTTGACGTTGTAGGCGCCGGGCAGCTGCACGGGCTTCTTGGCCTTGTAGGTGGTCT
TGACCTCAGCGTCGTAGTGGCCGCCGTCCTTCAGCTTCAGCCTCTGCTTGATCTCGCCCTTCAGGGCGCC
GTCCTCGGGGTACATCCGCTCGGAGGAGGCCTCCCAGCCCATGGTCTTCTTCTGCATTACGGGGCCGTCG
GAGGGGAAGTTGGTGCCGCGCAGCTTCACCTTGTAGATGAACTCGCCGTCCTGCAGGGAGGAGTCCTGGG
TCACGGTCACCACGCCGCCGTCCTCGAAGTTCATCACGCGCTCCCACTTGAAGCCCTCGGGGAAGGACAG
CTTCAAGTAGTCGGGGATGTCGGCGGGGTGCTTCACGTAGGCCTTGGAGCCGTACATGAACTGAGGGGAC
AGGATGTCCCAGGCGAAGGGCAGGGGGCCACCCTTGGTCACCTTCAGCTTGGCGGTCTGGGTGCCCTCGT
AGGGGCGGCCCTCGCCCTCGCCCTCGATCTCGAACTCGTGGCCGTTCACGGAGCCCTCCATGTGCACCTT
GAAGCGCATGAACTCCTTGATGATGGCCATGTTATCCTCCTCGCCCTTGCTCACCATCGTACGAGGGCCG
GGATTCTCCTCCACGTCACCGCATGTTAGAAGACTTCCTCTGCCCTCACCGCCACCAGATCCACCTCCGC
TAGCTCCATCCAGCTGCACTCCGATGAAATACTGGAGCTCACC
