>Addgene plasmid #50972 | AAV-SYP1-miniSOG-T2A-mCherry | addgene partial sequence | sequence record 79126 | hSyn1pro-F 5'-gcaagtgggttttaggacca-3'
ACCGACCCCGACCCACTGGACAAGCACCCAACCCCCATTCCCCAAATTGCGCATCCCCTATCAGAGAGGG
GGAGGGGAAACAGGATGCGGCGAGGCGCGTGCGCACTGCCAGCTTCAGCACCGCGGACAGTGCCTTCGCC
CCCGCCTGGCGGCGCGCGCCACCGCCGCCTCAGCACTGAAGGCGCGCTGACGTCACTCGCCGGTCCCCCG
CAAACTCCCCTTCCCGGCCACCTTGGTCGCGTCCGCGCCGCCGCCGGCCCAGCCGGACCGCACCACGCGA
GGCGCGAGATAGGGGGGCACGGGCGCGACCATCTGCGCTGCGGCGCCGGCGACTCAGCGCTGCCTCAGTC
TGCGGTGGGCAGCGGAGGAGTCGTGTCGTGCCTGAGAGCGCAGTCGAATTCAAGCTGCTAGCAAGGATCC
GTGACCGGCGGCTCTAGAATGGACGTGGTGAATCAGCTGGTGGCTGGGGGTCAGTTCCGGGTGGTCAAGG
AGCCCCTTGGCTTCGTGAAGGTGCTGCAGTGGGTCTTTGCCATCTTCGCCTTTGCTACGTGTGGCAGCTA
CACCGGGGAGCTTCGGCTGAGCGTGGAGTGTGCCAACAAGACGGAGAGTGCCCTCAACATCGAAGTTGAA
TTCGAGTACCCCTTCAGGCTGCACCAAGTGTACTTTGATGCACCCTCCTGCGTCAAAGGGGGCACTACCA
AGATCTTCCTGGTTGGGGACTACTCCTCGTCGGCTGAATTCTTTGTCACCGTGGCTGTGTTTGCCTTCCT
CTACTCCATGGGGGC
