>Addgene plasmid #50972 | AAV-SYP1-miniSOG-T2A-mCherry | addgene partial sequence | sequence record 79128 | mCherry-R 5'-TTGGTCACCTTCAGCTTGG-3'
CCTCGATCTCGAACTCGTGGCCGTTCACGGAGCCCTCCATGTGCACCTTGAAGCGCATGAACTCCTTGAT
GATGGCCATGTTATCCTCCTCGCCCTTGCTCACCATCGTACGAGGGCCGGGATTCTCCTCCACGTCACCG
CATGTTAGAAGACTTCCTCTGCCCTCACCGCCACCAGATCCACCTCCGCTAGCTCCATCCAGCTGCACTC
CGATGAAATACTGGAGCTCACCCTTCTGGTCCCTCATGGGCTGGAGGTGCAGGAGGTTCCAGAATTTCTT
CCCGCTTTTTGTGTAGTTTATCAGCTGCACGGTAATCTCGCGCTGATCTCTAATGGCATCGCGAATCTTC
TGCACTGTGGCCTGGTCTGTCTCTGGTCCCTGCAGAAAGCGGCCATTGCGGCCCAGGATCTCCTCTCTGG
AATACTCGGTCAGCTCCAGGAAGCCATCGGATGCGAAGATGATGGGATTGTCTGGCAGCCGTGGATCAGT
TATCACGAAACTTTTCTCCATGCTGCCGCCACCACTGCCGCCACCACCGGTTTTCATCTGATTGGAGAAG
GAGGTGGGCGCACCCTGTTGGCCATAGCCTTGCTGCCCATAGTCGCCCTGAGGCCCGTAGCCACCGCCAC
CGCTGGCTGGCTGCCCGTAATCGGGTTGATAACCACCCTGAGGCCCGTAGGAGTCCTGGGGCCCATAGCC
TCCGGGGCCCTGCCCGTAGCCCGCATCGCCGTAGGCATCGCCAGGTGCTGGTTGCTTTTCCGGGGCGCCT
GGAGGTGCGCGCATGAATGGGGCTGCCCAG
