>Addgene plasmid #50972 | AAV-SYP1-miniSOG-T2A-mCherry | addgene partial sequence | sequence record 132186 | mCherry-R 5'-TTGGTCACCTTCAGCTTGG-3'
CCTCGCCCTCGCCCTCGATCTCGAACTCGTGGCCGTTCACGGAGCCCTCCATGTGCACCTTGAAGCGCAT
GAACTCCTTGATGATGGCCATGTTATCCTCCTCGCCCTTGCTCACCATCGTACGAGGGCCGGGATTCTCC
TCCACGTCACCGCATGTTAGAAGACTTCCTCTGCCCTCACCGCCACCAGATCCACCTCCGCTAGCTCCAT
CCAGCTGCACTCCGATGAAATACTGGAGCTCACCCTTCTGGTCCCTCATGGGCTGGAGGTGCAGGAGGTT
CCAGAATTTCTTCCCGCTTTTTGTGTAGTTTATCAGCTGCACGGTAATCTCGCGCTGATCTCTAATGGCA
TCGCGAATCTTCTGCACTGTGGCCTGGTCTGTCTCTGGTCCCTGCAGAAAGCGGCCATTGCGGCCCAGGA
TCTCCTCTCTGGAATACTCGGTCAGCTCCAGGAAGCCATCGGATGCGAAGATGATGGGATTGTCTGGCAG
CCGTGGATCAGTTATCACGAAACTTTTCTCCATGCTGCCGCCACCACTGCCGCCACCACCGGTTTTCATC
TGATTGGAGAAGGAGGTGGGCGCACCCTGTTGGCCATAGCCTTGCTGCCCATAGTCGCCCTGAGGCCCGT
AGCCACCGCCACCGCTGGCTGGCTGCCCGTAATCGGGTTGATAACCACCCTGAGGCCCGTAGGAGTCCTG
GGGCCCATAGCCTCCGGGGCCCTGCCCGTAGCCCGCATCGCCGTAGGCATCGCCAGGTGCTGGTTGCTTT
TCCGGGGCGCCTGGAGGTGCGCGCATGAAT
